>Addgene plasmid #146453 | pMT-CTAP_H | depositor full sequence | sequence record 288898 | Full Sequence
GCGGCCGCCGACGCGAGGCTGGATGGCCTTCCCCATTATGATTCTTCTCGCTTCCGGCGGCATCGGGATG
CCCGCGTTGCAGGCCATGCTGTCCAGGCAGGTAGATGACGACCATCAGGGACAGCTTCAAGGATCGCTCG
CGGCTCTTACCAGCCTAACTTCGATCATTGGACCGCTGATCGTCACGGCGATTTATGCCGCCTCGGCGAG
CACATGGAACGGGTTGGCATGGATTGTAGGCGCCGCCCTATACCTTGTCTGCCTCCCCGCGTTGCGTCGC
GGTGCATGGAGCCGGGCCACCTCGACCTGAATGGAAGCCGGCGGCACCTCGCTAACGGATTCACCACTCC
AAGAATTGGAGCCAATCAATTCTTGCGGAGAACTGTGAATGCGCAAACCAACCCTTGGCAGAACATATCC
ATCGCGTCCGCCATCTCCAGCAGCCGCACGCGGCGCATCTCGGGCAGCGTTGGGTCCTGGCCACGGGTGC
GCATGATCGTGCTCCTGTCGTTGAGGACCCGGCTAGGCTGGCGGGGTTGCCTTACTGGTTAGCAGAATGA
ATCACCGATACGCGAGCGAACGTGAAGCGACTGCTGCTGCAAAACGTCTGCGACCTGAGCAACAACATGA
ATGGTCTTCGGTTTCCGTGTTTCGTAAAGTCTGGAAACGCGGAAGTCAGCGCTCTTCCGCTTCCTCGCTC
ACTGACTCGCTGCGCTCGGTCGTTCGGCTGCGGCGAGCGGTATCAGCTCACTCAAAGGCGGTAATACGGT
TATCCACAGAATCAGGGGATAACGCAGGAAAGAACATGTGAGCAAAAGGCCAGCAAAAGGCCAGGAACCG
TAAAAAGGCCGCGTTGCTGGCGTTTTTCCATAGGCTCCGCCCCCCTGACGAGCATCACAAAAATCGACGC
TCAAGTCAGAGGTGGCGAAACCCGACAGGACTATAAAGATACCAGGCGTTTCCCCCTGGAAGCTCCCTCG
TGCGCTCTCCTGTTCCGACCCTGCCGCTTACCGGATACCTGTCCGCCTTTCTCCCTTCGGGAAGCGTGGC
GCTTTCTCATAGCTCACGCTGTAGGTATCTCAGTTCGGTGTAGGTCGTTCGCTCCAAGCTGGGCTGTGTG
CACGAACCCCCCGTTCAGCCCGACCGCTGCGCCTTATCCGGTAACTATCGTCTTGAGTCCAACCCGGTAA
GACACGACTTATCGCCACTGGCAGCAGCCACTGGTAACAGGATTAGCAGAGCGAGGTATGTAGGCGGTGC
TACAGAGTTCTTGAAGTGGTGGCCTAACTACGGCTACACTAGAAGGACAGTATTTGGTATCTGCGCTCTG
CTGAAGCCAGTTACCTTCGGAAAAAGAGTTGGTAGCTCTTGATCCGGCAAACAAACCACCGCTGGTAGCG
GTGGTTTTTTTGTTTGCAAGCAGCAGATTACGCGCAGAAAAAAAGGATCTCAAGAAGATCCTTTGATCTT
TTCTACGGGGTCTGACGCTCAGTGGAACGAAAACTCACGTTAAGGGATTTTGGTCATGAGATTATCAAAA
AGGATCTTCACCTAGATCCTTTTAAATTAAAAATGAAGTTTTAAATCAATCTAAAGTATATATGAGTAAA
CTTGGTCTGACAGTTACCAATGCTTAATCAGTGAGGCACCTATCTCAGCGATCTGTCTATTTCGTTCATC
CATAGTTGCCTGACTCCCCGTCGTGTAGATAACTACGATACGGGAGGGCTTACCATCTGGCCCCAGTGCT
GCAATGATACCGCGAGACCCACGCTCACCGGCTCCAGATTTATCAGCAATAAACCAGCCAGCCGGAAGGG
CCGAGCGCAGAAGTGGTCCTGCAACTTTATCCGCCTCCATCCAGTCTATTAATTGTTGCCGGGAAGCTAG
AGTAAGTAGTTCGCCAGTTAATAGTTTGCGCAACGTTGTTGCCATTGCTGCAGGCATCGTGGTGTCACGC
TCGTCGTTTGGTATGGCTTCATTCAGCTCCGGTTCCCAACGATCAAGGCGAGTTACATGATCCCCCATGT
TGTGCAAAAAAGCGGTTAGCTCCTTCGGTCCTCCGATCGTTGTCAGAAGTAAGTTGGCCGCAGTGTTATC
ACTCATGGTTATGGCAGCACTGCATAATTCTCTTACTGTCATGCCATCCGTAAGATGCTTTTCTGTGACT
GGTGAGTACTCAACCAAGTCATTCTGAGAATAGTGTATGCGGCGACCGAGTTGCTCTTGCCCGGCGTCAA
CACGGGATAATACCGCGCCACATAGCAGAACTTTAAAAGTGCTCATCATTGGAAAACGTTCTTCGGGGCG
AAAACTCTCAAGGATCTTACCGCTGTTGAGATCCAGTTCGATGTAACCCACTCGTGCACCCAACTGATCT
TCAGCATCTTTTACTTTCACCAGCGTTTCTGGGTGAGCAAAAACAGGAAGGCAAAATGCCGCAAAAAAGG
GAATAAGGGCGACACGGAAATGTTGAATACTCATACTCTTCCTTTTTCAATATTATTGAAGCATTTATCA
GGGTTATTGTCTCATGAGCGGATACATATTTGAATGTATTTAGAAAAATAAACAAATAGGGGTTCCGCGC
ACATTTCCCCGAAAAGTGCCACCTGACGTCTAAGAAACCATTATTATCATGACATTAACCTATAAAAATA
GGCGTATCACGAGGCCCTTTCGTCTTCAAGAATTCACATTTGTACGAATTTTTTTTTTATCAAAAGTTCG
AGTTTTTCACCAATTTCCTCATCAACCGAGCAAGGCAAACGGCTTTGAATAATATGGTGTTATATATACA
TATATCAAATCGCTGCTGACTGCGTGATTGATGGCCCCAAGATTACATATTATCGAATCAGGATTCAGAA
GGAGATCAATGTCAAATGCGGACAGGAACATGAAAGACGCCTGTTATGCGCAATTAAAAATTTGGGTTTA
ATTGCTGTGGAAACTGTTGTTGGCGGCATCTTAAGTTCCTGTTTAACAACATCAACTACTTATGTACGTA
GAAGCGTTTAAGCCATTTGCATACAGATGAGAACTGGCTTTTGTGCTAATCAGTCAAGATGACTCCGATG
ATGATGACTCATTACCTGACCAGTTTTCGCTGCTTTCTTTTCAACAACTACTTGTATATGTATTGTATCC
AATAGCAATACATTGAATTTCCATGGTCTAGTCACGTATTATCATTTAATTGACACCAAGTCGTGTTATT
GTTGAGCTATCGAGTTCAGCTCAAACATTTCTTATTCCCATGAATAAGCCGGCAAAAATATGCAATCTAT
GAAAGTTAATATAAGCAAACCTTACTTTGACTCAATACCAATGCACTTTGTGTCGATAGGTTCACGCAAT
TGAGGCGATTATTCCGATAACCCAAGCGATTGACTGTTCCCGTTTCGATTCCAATTGAAATTTGGAAATG
TACAATAGTTTTGCTATATGCTGTCAAGTACGCTCTTATCTTCTCTGGGTTTTCTTCAGAGTTTCGAAAC
GCTTCTTCTTTTTTTTGTTTTTTTTTTTTTGGAATCTCGTATTTTGGAAGGGGCTCCCCTCTGGAATTTG
TTACACTGTCGTTATCATTGCGAACAAGCGGCCCGAAGCTATCAGCGACTTTAACATTTACAATGCACTT
TTTTACGACCAATTAAATGTACATTTTCCTTTCTTCGCCCGTTGATAAGCGAACGCGATGTGGCGCAGGC
AATGTGTTGCTCTTGCGACACAAACGCAATCAAAATGGATTCAATTTCGCTTTTTCCCAGTGAAACGAAG
AACGAACCGACCATCATGATATGCTCCTCTGCATGTTGCGTATTGAATCAATGACAATTTCAATTAAGCC
GCCCGTTCGTCATGCGTTTTCGTGCGCTTCGAAATGCTGATAACGCTGCTGTCCTCCAACTGCTTTGCAT
GTGGACACAATTCCATTTATTTAATTCTTTTATTTGGATCGGTTAAATTAAAAAGCGCCTTGTTACGCAT
TTAACGTTGTTTCCGGTGCGTGGTGGTTTCATGCTTCTGGGAACGGCAAATGGGTTTAGGATTGGGAACC
CCTCATCATCTGTTGGAATATACTATTCAACCTACAAAAGTAACGTTAAACAACACTACTTTATATTTGA
TATGAATGGCCACACCTTTTATGCCATAAAACATATTGTAAGAGAATACCACTCTTTTTATTCCTTCTTT
CCTTCTTGTACGTTTTTTGCTGTAAGTAGGTCGTGGTGCTGGTGTTGCAGTTGAAATAACTTAAAATATA
AATCATAAAACTCAAACATAAACTTGACTATTTATTTATTTATTAAGAAAGGAAATATAAATTATAAATT
ACAACAGGTTATGGACCTGCAGCCAAGCTTGGCGCTCGTCCGGGGGCAATGAGATATGAAAAAGCCTGAA
CTCACCGCGACGTCTGTCGAGAAGTTTCTGATCGAAAAGTTCGACAGCGTCTCCGACCTGATGCAGCTCT
CGGAGGGCGAAGAATCTCGTGCTTTCAGCTTCGATGTAGGAGGGCGTGGATATGTCCTGCGGGTAAATAG
CTGCGCCGATGGTTTCTACAAAGATCGTTATGTTTATCGGCACTTTGCATCGGCCGCGCTCCCGATTCCG
GAAGTGCTTGACATTGGGGAATTCAGCGAGAGCCTGACCTATTGCATCTCCCGCCGTGCACAGGGTGTCA
CGTTGCAAGACCTGCCTGAAACCGAACTGCCCGCTGTTCTGCAGCCGGTCGCGGAGGCCATGGATGCGAT
CGCTGCGGCCGATCTTAGCCAGACGAGCGGGTTCGGCCCATTCGGACCGCAAGGAATCGGTCAATACACT
ACATGGCGTGATTTCATATGCGCGATTGCTGATCCCCATGTGTATCACTGGCAAACTGTGATGGACGACA
CCGTCAGTGCGTCCGTCGCGCAGGCTCTCGATGAGCTGATGCTTTGGGCCGAGGACTGCCCCGAAGTCCG
GCACCTCGTGCACGCGGATTTCGGCTCCAACAATGTCCTGACGGACAATGGCCGCATAACAGCGGTCATT
GACTGGAGCGAGGCGATGTTCGGGGATTCCCAATACGAGGTCGCCAACATCTTCTTCTGGAGGCCGTGGT
TGGCTTGTATGGAGCAGCAGACGCGCTACTTCGAGCGGAGGCATCCGGAGCTTGCAGGATCGCCGCGGCT
CCGGGCGTATATGCTCCGCATTGGTCTTGACCAACTCTATCAGAGCTTGGTTGACGGCAATTTCGATGAT
GCAGCTTGGGCGCAGGGTCGATGCGACGCAATCGTCCGATCCGGAGCCGGGACTGTCGGGCGTACACAAA
TCGCCCGCAGAAGCGCGGCCGTCTGGACCGATGGCTGTGTAGAAGTACTCGCCGATAGTGGAAACCGACG
CCCCAGCACTCGTCCGAGGGCAAAGGAATAGAGTAGATGCCGACCGAACAAGAGCTGATTTCGAGAACGC
CTCAGCCAGCAACTCGCGCGAGCCTAGCAAGGCAAATGCGAGAGAACGGCCTTACGCTTGGTGGCACAGT
TCTCGTCCACAGTTCGCTAAGCTCGCTCGGCTGGGTCGCGGGAGGGCCGGTCGCAGTGATTCAGGCCCTT
CTGGATTGTGTTGGTCCCCAGGGCACGATTGTCATGCCCACGCACTCGGGTGATCTGACTGATCCCGCAG
ATTGGAGATCGCCGCCCGTGCCTGCCGATTGGGTGCAGATCTTTGTGAAGGAACCTTACTTCTGTGGTGT
GACATAATTGGACAAACTACCTACAGAGATTTAAAGCTCTAAGGTAAATATAAAATTTTTAAGTGTATAA
TGTGTTAAACTACTGATTCTAATTGTTTGTGTATTTTAGATTCCAACCTATGGAACTGATGAATGGGAGC
AGTGGTGGAATGCCTTTAATGAGGAAAACCTGTTTTGCTCAGAAGAAATGCCATCTAGTGATGATGAGGC
TACTGCTGACTCTCAACATTCTACTCCTCCAAAAAAGAAGAGAAAGGTAGAAGACCCCAAGGACTTTCCT
TCAGAATTGCTAAGTTTTTTGAGTCATGCTGTGTTTAGTAATAGAACTCTTGCTTGCTTTGCTATTTACA
CCACAAAGGAAAAAGCTGCACTGCTATACAAGAAAATTATGGAAAAATATTCTGTAACCTTTATAAGTAG
GCATAACAGTTATAATCATAACATACTGTTTTTTCTTACTCCACACAGGCATAGAGTGTCTGCTATTAAT
AACTATGCTCAAAAATTGTGTACCTTTAGCTTTTTAATTTGTAAAGGGGTTAATAAGGAATATTTGATGT
ATAGTGCCTTGACTAGAGATCATAATCAGCCATACCACATTTGTAGAGGTTTTACTTGCTTTAAAAAACC
TCCCACACCTCCCCCTGAACCTGAAACATAAAATGAATGCAATTGTTGTTGTTAACTTGTTTATTGCAGC
TTATAATGGTTACAAATAAAGCAATAGCATCACAAATTTCACAAATAAAGCATTTTTTTCACTGCATTCT
AGTTGTGGTTTGTCCAAACTCATCAATGTATCTTATCATGTCTGGATCAATTCGTTGCAGGACAGGATGT
GGTGCCCGATGTGACTAGCTCTTTGCTGCAGGCCGTCCTATCCTCTGGTTCCGATAAGAGACCCAGAACT
CCGGCCCCCCACCGCCCACCGCCACCCCCATACATATGTGGTACGCAAGTAAGAGTGCCTGCGCATGCCC
CATGTGCCCCACCAAGAGCTTTGCATCCCATACAAGTCCCCAAAGTGGAGAACCGAACCAATTCTTCGCG
GGCAGAACAAAAGCTTCTGCACACGTCTCCACTCGAATTTGGAGCCGGCCGGCGTGTGCAAAAGAGGTGA
ATCGAACGAAAGACCCGTGTGTAAAGCCGCGTTTCCAAAATGTATAAAACCGAGAGCATCTGGCCAATGT
GCATCAGTTGTGGTCAGCAGCAAAATCAAGTGAATCATCTCAGTGCAACTAAAGGGGGGATCTCGAGGTC
GACGGTATCGATAAGCTTGATATCATGGAAAAGAGAAGATGGAAAAAGAATTTCATAGCCGTCTCAGCAG
CCAACCGCTTTAAGAAAATCTCATCCTCCGGGGCACTTGATTATGATATTCCAACTACTGCTAGCGAGAA
TTTGTATTTTCAGGGTGAGCTCAAAACCGCGGCTCTTGCGCAACACGATGAAGCCGTGGACAACAAATTC
AACAAAGAACAACAAAACGCGTTCTATGAGATCTTACATTTACCTAACTTAAACGAAGAACAACGAAACG
CCTTCATCCAAAGTTTAAAAGATGACCCAAGCCAAAGCGCTAACCTTTTAGCAGAAGCTAAAAAGCTAAA
TGATGCTCAGGCGCCGAAAGTAGACAACAAATTCAACAAAGAACAACAAAACGCGTTCTATGAGATCTTA
CATTTACCTAACTTAAACGAAGAACAACGAAACGCCTTCATCCAAAGTTTAAAAGATGACCCAAGCCAAA
GCGCTAACCTTTTAGCAGAAGCTAAAAAGCTAAATGATGCTCAGGCGCCGAAAGTAGACGCGAATTCCGC
GGGGAAGTCAACCTGAGGATCCACTAGTTCTAGTCGACCATGAAGATCAAGATCATTGCCCCGCCAGAGC
GCAAGTACTCTGTCTGGATCGGTGGCTCCATCCTGGCTTCGCTGTCCACCTTCCAGCAGATGTGGATCTC
CAAGCAGGAGTACGACGAGTCCGGCCCCTCCATTGTGCACCGCAAGTGCTTCTAAGAAGGATCGCTTGTC
TGGGCAAGAGGATCAGGATCGGGATGGTCTTGATTCTGCTGGAGGAGGAGGAGGAGAAGTCGAGGAAGCA
GCAGCGAAAGTGCAAGTGCGAGTGGTGGAAGTTTGGAGTGCAGCACAACAAAATCAACAACAACACCAAC
TACAAGATGAAAAGAGCGGAACCACCTGCACACCATCATCACTATCATCATCGTTTTGGGCGCATGTTGT
GTGGTTCCAGCGTATTAATATAATTAATTTATTCCACATGAGATATGATATGATATACTATGTATTTTTT
GTTTTTTTTTTATTTGTAAACCTTTAATATAACAAGAACTACAAAAAATGAAAATGAGCGAAAATGCATA
TTCTGCCATTCCACACACACACCAACAACACCCAACACACGCACACCCACAAGCTTACACACACACATTC
GCGGCATGACAAGGACATCAAGATAAAGAAGAACTTAAAGAAGATATTTCCCAAAGCGCAAAAAGAACAC
ACACACATTGCAAAACACAAACAACACACTAGCGTTTTGTACAATTCGTCAGCAACCTTATGTATTATTT
TTTAATTATGATGTAATTATAAACAAAGTGAAACAAAAATATGAAAACAAAAAGGAAAATCAAATCTGTC
TTCTCTTTCTCCCGCTCTCCTCGCTCTCTGCTGCTAACCTCGCCCTCTCCTCTCTCATCTTTTTGTCTGT
CTCTCTTCCACATTTTTGCCGGCCGGCAAAATAATAACCCACACACACTCACACTTGGCTGCAGTTTCGC
GTGCGATATTCACACACATTCAAGCATACAAGCATACATACATATGTATTTTTTTTTTATTTGTACACTT
TTCTAATTGCATGCGTATCGATTGATAAGTTTACGCCTGAAAATGTTAATTAAAATGTGAAAATGCAACT
GAAAAACTGATGAAATGAAACAACAACAAGCGAACAATTTGCTACATGTGTATTGTCTAACAACCGTTAC
TGCAACGGTTGCTTCGGAAAAGGGTGAAGAGGAAGAGGGCACGAGGTCGACTAGA
Features (pLannotate 1.2.2; 20 found; start..end, strand, type, name):
      9..310     +  CDS            TcR (fragment): tetracycline efflux protein; tet; confers resistance to tetracycline
    552..680     -  CDS            YPB1_ECOLX (fragment): Protein predicted: Swiss-Prot protein existence level 4. From Escherichia coli.
    865..1453    -  rep_origin     ori: high-copy-number ColE1/pMB1/pBR322/pUC origin of replication
   1624..2484    -  CDS            AmpR: β-lactamase; bla; confers resistance to ampicillin, carbenicillin, and related antibiotics
   2485..2589    -  promoter       AmpR promoter: bla
   4071..4350    +  promoter       copia promoter: strong promoter from the Drosophila transposable element copia (Sinclair et al., 1986)
   4396..5421    +  CDS            HygR: aminoglycoside phosphotransferase from E. coli; aph(4)-Ia; confers resistance to hygromycin
   5439..5711    +  CDS            yokD (fragment): YOKD_BACSU - Experimental evidence at protein level: Swiss-Prot protein existence level 1. May contribute to antibiotic resistance. From Bacillus subtilis (strain 168).
   5708..5782    +  CDS            small t antigen (fragment): SV40 (simian virus 40) small t antigen
   5784..5849    +  intron         small t intron: SV40 (simian virus 40) small t antigen intron
   5979..5999    +  CDS            SV40 NLS: nuclear localization signal of SV40 (simian virus 40) large T antigen
   6318..6401    +  CDS            large T antigen (fragment): large T antigen from SV40 (simian virus 40)
   6424..6558    +  polyA_signal   SV40 poly(A) signal: SV40 polyadenylation signal
   6559..6985    +  promoter       MT promoter: Drosophila metallothionein promoter
   6992..7024    -  misc_feature   MCS (fragment): pBluescript multiple cloning site
   7038..7108    +  CDS            CBP (fragment): calmodulin-binding peptide derived from skeletal muscle myosin light chain kinase; binds calmodulin with nanomolar affinity in the presence of calcium
   7196..7369    +  CDS            ProtA: IgG-binding unit of Staphylococcus aureus protein A
   7373..7543    +  CDS            ProtA: IgG-binding unit of Staphylococcus aureus protein A
   7577..7593    -  misc_feature   MCS (fragment): pBluescript multiple cloning site
   7657..7752    +  CDS            ACT_DICVI: Experimental evidence at transcript level: Swiss-Prot protein existence level 2. Actins are highly conserved proteins that are involved in various types of cell motility and are ubiquitously expressed in all eukaryotic cells. From Dictyocaulus viviparus (Bovine lungworm).
