[The description below was written by a language model from this plasmid's Addgene catalogue record and pLannotate feature annotations shown in this document.]
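Description:
pMT-CTAP_H is an empty insect expression backbone of about 8.8 kb from the pMK33 (pMt/Hy) family, intended for producing C-terminally TAP-tagged proteins in Drosophila cultured cells. The catalogue lists pMK33-NTAP as the backbone, but the plasmid name and the annotated layout both point to a C-terminal tag arrangement. In bacteria it is maintained through a ColE1/pMB1-type origin and selected with ampicillin via the β-lactamase gene and its native promoter. The record describes it as low copy, and a residual fragment of a tetracycline resistance gene suggests pBR322-derived ancestry.

The expression cassette is driven by the Drosophila metallothionein promoter, which the depositor notes is inducible with copper sulfate. Immediately downstream lies a short polylinker fragment for inserting the open reading frame of interest. This is followed by the TAP tag, made up of a calmodulin-binding peptide and then two IgG-binding units of Staphylococcus aureus protein A. A cloned gene is therefore fused at its C-terminus to a tag that allows sequential purification on IgG and calmodulin resins. The table annotates no protease cleavage site between the two modules. A short actin-like match after the tag may reflect a Drosophila actin-derived 3′ region, but the record does not say so.

A separate cassette places the hygromycin phosphotransferase gene under the strong copia transposon promoter and terminates it with SV40 small t intron and polyadenylation sequences. This enables selection of stable Drosophila cell lines with hygromycin. The vector is typically used for inducible expression and tandem affinity purification of protein complexes. The deposited sequence may be theoretical rather than fully verified.
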