Addgene plasmid #146453: pMT-CTAP_H
Purpose: (Empty Backbone) Insect Expression vector
Depositing lab: Elisa Izaurralde. Depositing organization: Max Planck Institute for Developmental Biology.
Backbone
  Vector backbone: pMK33-NTAP
  Vector type: Insect Expression
Growth in bacteria
  Bacterial resistance: Ampicillin, 100 μg/mL
  Growth temperature: 37°C
  Growth strain: DH5alpha
  Copy number: Low Copy
Gene/Insert
  Gene/Insert name: None
Terms and licenses: Academic/Nonprofit Terms; Industry Terms: Not Available to Industry
Depositor comments: pMK33-NTAP and pMK33-CTAP vectors are designed for making proteinfusions tagged with the TAP tag and for generating stableDrosophila cell lines under Hygromycin selection. TAP fusions areinducible with copper sulfate. The parental vector, pMK33 (pMt/Hy),was created by Michael Koelle. Plasmids from this collection were made available to the research community and donated after the lab closed. Please note that the sequence provided by the depositing laboratory may be theoretical/predicted or based on Sanger sequencing results. There may be discrepancies between sequencing results obtained by Addgene and the depositor sequence. If an Addgene verified sequence is not available, please contact before placing your order to request that our lab fully sequence the plasmid.
How to cite: pMT-CTAP_H was a gift from Elisa Izaurralde (Addgene plasmid # 146453 ; http://n2t.net/addgene:146453 ; RRID:Addgene_146453)
